Addgene plasmid #61824: pSABAD14-111
Purpose: NpuDnaB(delta283)dN11 intein
Depositing lab: Hideo Iwai. Depositing organization: University of Helsinki, Institute of Biotechnology. Publication: Structure-based engineering and comparison of novel split inteins for protein ligation. Aranko AS, Oeemig JS, Zhou D, Kajander T, Wlodawer A, Iwai H. Mol Biosyst. 2014 May;10(5):1023-34. doi: 10.1039/c4mb00021h. PubMed 24574026.
Backbone
  Vector backbone: pBAD
  Backbone manufacturer: invitrogen
  Backbone size w/o insert (bp): 4597
  Total vector size (bp): 5206
  Vector type: Bacterial Expression
Growth in bacteria
  Bacterial resistance: Ampicillin, 100 μg/mL
  Growth temperature: 37°C
  Growth strain: DH5alpha
  Copy number: Low Copy
Gene/Insert
  Gene/Insert name: NpuDnaB(delta283)dN11 intein (alt name: NpuDnaB(delta283)dN11 C-intein)
  Species: Nostoc punctiforme
  Insert size (bp): 609
  Promoter: pBAD
  Tag / fusion protein: GB1-H6 (C terminal on insert)
  Cloning method: Restriction Enzyme; 5′ cloning site NdeI (not destroyed); 3′ cloning site KpnI (not destroyed)
  Sequencing primers: 5′ pBAD Forward; 3′ pBAD Reverse
Terms and licenses: Academic/Nonprofit Terms; Industry Terms: Not Available to Industry
How to cite: pSABAD14-111 was a gift from Hideo Iwai (Addgene plasmid # 61824 ; http://n2t.net/addgene:61824 ; RRID:Addgene_61824)
