[The description below was written by a language model from this plasmid's Addgene catalogue record and pLannotate feature annotations shown in this document.]
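Description:
pSABAD14-111 is a 5.2 kb bacterial expression plasmid built on the Invitrogen pBAD backbone for arabinose-inducible production of an engineered intein fragment in E. coli. It carries a ColE1/pBR322-type origin with the bom region, and the catalogue lists it as low copy even though only a fragment of rop is annotated. An M13 phage origin is also present. Selection is by ampicillin through the β-lactamase gene; short remnants of the tetracycline resistance gene and its promoter are backbone relics and are not functional markers. The araC regulator is encoded divergently from the araBAD promoter, so transcription is repressed without L-arabinose and induced when it is added.

The payload is a 609 bp insert cloned between NdeI and KpnI, encoding the C-terminal intein piece (C-intein) of a split DnaB mini-intein from Nostoc punctiforme, designated NpuDnaB(delta283)dN11. By this naming, the construct appears to derive from a deletion (mini-intein) version of NpuDnaB, with the split site placed so that the short N-terminal segment is absent, although the record does not spell this out. The automated annotation labels this region as fragments of Synechocystis DnaB, which reflects homology matching rather than the recorded source species. Translation is driven by the phage T7 gene 10 ribosome binding site. The intein fragment is fused at its C terminus to the GB1 domain of streptococcal protein G, a solubilizing partner that here serves as the C-extein, followed by a hexahistidine tag for affinity purification. The rrnB T1 and T2 terminators end the transcript. The construct is intended for comparing engineered split inteins in protein trans-splicing and ligation, presumably paired with a complementary N-intein precursor supplied separately.
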