Features (pLannotate 1.2.2; 18 found; start..end, strand, type, name):
     96..974     -  CDS            araC: L-arabinose regulatory protein; araC
   1001..1285    +  promoter       araBAD promoter: araBAD; promoter of the L-arabinose operon of E. coli; the araC regulatory gene is transcribed in the opposite direction (Guzman et al., 1995)
   1312..1334    +  RBS            RBS: efficient ribosome binding site from bacteriophage T7 gene 10 (Olins and Rangwala, 1989)
   1348..1638    +  CDS            dnaB (fragment): DNAB_SYNY3 - Experimental evidence at protein level: Swiss-Prot protein existence level 1. Participates in initiation and elongation during chromosome replication; it exhibits DNA-dependent ATPase activity. From Synechocystis sp. (strain PCC 6803 / Kazusa).
   1624..1779    +  CDS            dnaB (fragment): DNAB_SYNY3 - Experimental evidence at protein level: Swiss-Prot protein existence level 1. Participates in initiation and elongation during chromosome replication; it exhibits DNA-dependent ATPase activity. From Synechocystis sp. (strain PCC 6803 / Kazusa).
   1765..1922    +  CDS            GB1 (fragment): B1 domain of Streptococcal protein G effective as a solubilizing fusion partner (Cheng and Patel, 2004)
   1925..1947    +  CDS            capTEV™ (fragment): composite tag for in vivo biotinylation, TEV protease cleavage, and 6xHis tagging
   2038..2152    +  ncRNA          5S rRNA: Accession: RF00001 - 5S ribosomal RNA
   2156..2242    +  terminator     rrnB T1 terminator: Escherichia coli rrnB; transcription terminator T1 from the E. coli rrnB gene
   2334..2361    +  terminator     rrnB T2 terminator: transcription terminator T2 from the E. coli rrnB gene
   2379..2470    +  promoter       AmpR promoter: bla
   2471..3331    +  CDS            AmpR: β-lactamase; bla; confers resistance to ampicillin, carbenicillin, and related antibiotics
   3373..3753    +  rep_origin     M13 ori (sequence partly withheld): M13 bacteriophage origin of replication; arrow indicates direction of (+) strand synthesis
   3939..4527    +  rep_origin     ori: high-copy-number ColE1/pMB1/pBR322/pUC origin of replication
   4713..4853    -  misc_feature   bom: basis of mobility region from pBR322
   4955..4995    -  CDS            rop (fragment): Rop protein, which maintains plasmids at low copy number; rop
   4994..5181    -  CDS            TcR (fragment): tetracycline efflux protein; tet; confers resistance to tetracycline
   5194..6       +  promoter       tet promoter (fragment) (across the origin): E. coli promoter for tetracycline efflux protein gene
>Addgene plasmid #61824 | pSABAD14-111 | depositor full sequence | sequence record 100916 | Expected plasmid sequence
ATCGATGCATAATGTGCCTGTCAAATGGACGAAGCAGGGATTCTGCAAACCCTATGCTACTCCGTCAAGC
CGTCAATTGTCTGATTCGTTACCAATTATGACAACTTGACGGCTACATCATTCACTTTTTCTTCACAACC
GGCACGGAACTCGCTCGGGCTGGCCCCGGTGCATTTTTTAAATACCCGCGAGAAATAGAGTTGATCGTCA
AAACCAACATTGCGACCGACGGTGGCGATAGGCATCCGGGTGGTGCTCAAAAGCAGCTTCGCCTGGCTGA
TACGTTGGTCCTCGCGCCAGCTTAAGACGCTAATCCCTAACTGCTGGCGGAAAAGATGTGACAGACGCGA
CGGCGACAAGCAAACATGCTGTGCGACGCTGGCGATATCAAAATTGCTGTCTGCCAGGTGATCGCTGATG
TACTGACAAGCCTCGCGTACCCGATTATCCATCGGTGGATGGAGCGACTCGTTAATCGCTTCCATGCGCC
GCAGTAACAATTGCTCAAGCAGATTTATCGCCAGCAGCTCCGAATAGCGCCCTTCCCCTTGCCCGGCGTT
AATGATTTGCCCAAACAGGTCGCTGAAATGCGGCTGGTGCGCTTCATCCGGGCGAAAGAACCCCGTATTG
GCAAATATTGACGGCCAGTTAAGCCATTCATGCCAGTAGGCGCGCGGACGAAAGTAAACCCACTGGTGAT
ACCATTCGCGAGCCTCCGGATGACGACCGTAGTGATGAATCTCTCCTGGCGGGAACAGCAAAATATCACC
CGGTCGGCAAACAAATTCTCGTCCCTGATTTTTCACCACCCCCTGACCGCGAATGGTGAGATTGAGAATA
TAACCTTTCATTCCCAGCGGTCGGTCGATAAAAAAATCGAGATAACCGTTGGCCTCAATCGGCGTTAAAC
CCGCCACCAGATGGGCATTAAACGAGTATCCCGGCAGCAGGGGATCATTTTGCGCTTCAGCCATACTTTT
CATACTCCCGCCATTCAGAGAAGAAACCAATTGTCCATATTGCATCAGACATTGCCGTCACTGCGTCTTT
TACTGGCTCTTCTCGCTAACCAAACCGGTAACCCCGCTTATTAAAAGCATTCTGTAACAAAGCGGGACCA
AAGCCATGACAAAAACGCGTAACAAAAGTGTCTATAATCACGGCAGAAAAGTCCACATTGATTATTTGCA
CGGCGTCACACTTTGCTATGCCATAGCATTTTTATCCATAAGATTAGCGGATCCTACCTGACGCTTTTTA
TCGCAACTCTCTACTGTTTCTCCATACCCGTTTTTTTGGGCTAGAAATAATTTTGTTTAACTTTAAGAAG
GAGATATACATATGGGATCCGGACTGCAAGTGCCAATTAAGGAATTAGTAGGTAAATCTGGTTTTGCAGT
TTGGGCATTGAACGAAGCTACAATGCAGCTAGAAAAGGCAATTGTTAGCAATGCTTTTTCGACTGGTATA
AAGCCTCTGTTTACTTTGACAACTCGATTGGGGCGGAAAATCCGTGCCACAGGTAATCACAAGTTTTTAA
CAATTAATGGCTGGAAAAGACTTGATGAATTAACTCCTAAAGAACATCTCGCTTTACCAAGAAATCTCCC
CAGTTCTGGTACTCTTGCCAAAAGTGATATTTATTGGGATGAAATAGTTTCAATTGAATATAGTGGTGAG
GAAGAAGTGTTTGACCTCACCGTTCCTGGTTTGCATAATTTTGTTGCAAATAATATTATTGTTCACAATT
CCATTGGTACCCAGTACAAACTTATCCTGAACGGTAAAACCCTGAAAGGTGAAACCACCACCGAAGCTGT
TGACGCTGCTACCGCGGAAAAAGTTTTCAAACAGTACGCTAACGACAACGGTGTTGACGGTGAATGGACC
TACGACGACGCTACCAAAACCTACACCGTAACGGAATTCCATCATCATCATCATCATTAAGCTTGGCTGT
TTTGGCGGATGAGAGAAGATTTTCAGCCTGATACAGATTAAATCAGAACGCAGAAGCGGTCTGATAAAAC
AGAATTTGCCTGGCGGCAGTAGCGCGGTGGTCCCACCTGACCCCATGCCGAACTCAGAAGTGAAACGCCG
TAGCGCCGATGGTAGTGTGGGGTCCCCCATGCGAGAGTAGGGAACTGCCAGGCATCAAATAAAACGAAAG
GCTCAGTGCAAAGACTGGGCCTTTCGTTTTATCTGTTGTTTGTCGGTGAACGCTCTCCTGAGTAGGACAA
ATCCGCCGGGAGCGGATTTGAACGTTGCGAAGCAACGGCCCGGAGGGTGGCGGGCAGGACGCCCGCCATA
AACTGCCAGGCATCAAATTAAGCAGAAGGCCATCCTGACGGATGGCCTTTTTGCGTTTCTACAAACTCTT
TGTTTATTTTTCTAAATACATTCAAATATGTATCCGCTCATGAGACAATAACCCTGATAAATGCTTCAAT
AATATTGAAAAAGGAAGAGTATGAGTATTCAACATTTCCGTGTCGCCCTTATTCCCTTTTTTGCGGCATT
TTGCCTTCCTGTTTTTGCTCACCCAGAAACGCTGGTGAAAGTAAAAGATGCTGAAGATCAGTTGGGTGCA
CGAGTGGGTTACATCGAACTGGATCTCAACAGCGGTAAGATCCTTGAGAGTTTTCGCCCCGAAGAACGTT
TTCCAATGATGAGCACTTTTAAAGTTCTGCTATGTGGCGCGGTATTATCCCGTGTTGACGCCGGGCAAGA
GCAACTCGGTCGCCGCATACACTATTCTCAGAATGACTTGGTTGAGTACTCACCAGTCACAGAAAAGCAT
CTTACGGATGGCATGACAGTAAGAGAATTATGCAGTGCTGCCATAACCATGAGTGATAACACTGCGGCCA
ACTTACTTCTGACAACGATCGGAGGACCGAAGGAGCTAACCGCTTTTTTGCACAACATGGGGGATCATGT
AACTCGCCTTGATCGTTGGGAACCGGAGCTGAATGAAGCCATACCAAACGACGAGCGTGACACCACGATG
CCTGCAGCAATGGCAACAACGTTGCGCAAACTATTAACTGGCGAACTACTTACTCTAGCTTCCCGGCAAC
AATTAATAGACTGGATGGAGGCGGATAAAGTTGCAGGACCACTTCTGCGCTCGGCCCTTCCGGCTGGCTG
GTTTATTGCTGATAAATCTGGAGCCGGTGAGCGTGGGTCTCGCGGTATCATTGCAGCACTGGGGCCAGAT
GGTAAGCCCTCCCGTATCGTAGTTATCTACACGACGGGGAGTCAGGCAACTATGGATGAACGAAATAGAC
AGATCGCTGAGATAGGTGCCTCACTGATTAAGCATTGGTAACTGTCAGACCAAGTTTACTCATATATACT
TTAGATTGATT
[125 nt withheld, positions 3372-3496]
C
[141 nt withheld, positions 3498-3638]
CCTTTGACGTTGGAGTCCACGTTCTTT
[37 nt withheld, positions 3666-3702]
ACCCTATCTCGGGCTATTCTTTTGATTTATAAGGGATTTTGCCGATTTCGGCCTATTGGTTAAAAAATGA
GCTGATTTAACAAAAATTTAACGCGAATTTTAACAAAATATTAACGTTTACAATTTAAAAGGATCTAGGT
GAAGATCCTTTTTGATAATCTCATGACCAAAATCCCTTAACGTGAGTTTTCGTTCCACTGAGCGTCAGAC
CCCGTAGAAAAGATCAAAGGATCTTCTTGAGATCCTTTTTTTCTGCGCGTAATCTGCTGCTTGCAAACAA
AAAAACCACCGCTACCAGCGGTGGTTTGTTTGCCGGATCAAGAGCTACCAACTCTTTTTCCGAAGGTAAC
TGGCTTCAGCAGAGCGCAGATACCAAATACTGTCCTTCTAGTGTAGCCGTAGTTAGGCCACCACTTCAAG
AACTCTGTAGCACCGCCTACATACCTCGCTCTGCTAATCCTGTTACCAGTGGCTGCTGCCAGTGGCGATA
AGTCGTGTCTTACCGGGTTGGACTCAAGACGATAGTTACCGGATAAGGCGCAGCGGTCGGGCTGAACGGG
GGGTTCGTGCACACAGCCCAGCTTGGAGCGAACGACCTACACCGAACTGAGATACCTACAGCGTGAGCAT
TGAGAAAGCGCCACGCTTCCCGAAGGGAGAAAGGCGGACAGGTATCCGGTAAGCGGCAGGGTCGGAACAG
GAGAGCGCACGAGGGAGCTTCCAGGGGGAAACGCCTGGTATCTTTATAGTCCTGTCGGGTTTCGCCACCT
CTGACTTGAGCGTCGATTTTTGTGATGCTCGTCAGGGGGGCGGAGCCTATGGAAAAACGCCAGCAACGCG
GCCTTTTTACGGTTCCTGGCCTTTTGCTGGCCTTTTGCTCACATGTTCTTTCCTGCGTTATCCCCTGATT
CTGTGGATAACCGTATTACCGCCTTTGAGTGAGCTGATACCGCTCGCCGCAGCCGAACGACCGAGCGCAG
CGAGTCAGTGAGCGAGGAAGCGGAAGAGCGCCTGATGCGGTATTTTCTCCTTACGCATCTGTGCGGTATT
TCACACCGGATATGGTGCACTCTCAGTACAATCTGCTCTGATGCCGCATAGTTAAGCCAGTATACACTCC
GCTATCGCTACGTGACTGGGTCATGGCTGCGCCCCGACACCCGCCAACACCCGCTGACGCGCCCTGACGG
GCTTGTCTGCTCCCGGCATCCGCTTACAGACAAGCTGTGACCGTCTCCGGGAGCTGCATGTGTCAGAGGT
TTTCACCGTCATCACCGAAACGCGCGAGGCAGCAAGGAGATGGCGCCCAACAGTCCCCCGGCCACGGGGC
CTGCCACCATACCCACGCCGAAACAAGCGCTCATGAGCCCGAAGTGGCGAGCCCGATCTTCCCCATCGGT
GATGTCGGCGATATAGGCGCCAGCAACCGCACCTGTGGCGCCGGTGATGCCGGCCACGATGCGTCCGGCG
TAGAGGATCTAATTCTCATGTTTGACAGCTTATC
