>Addgene plasmid #61824 | pSABAD14-111 | depositor partial sequence | sequence record 100915 | pBADfw sequencing result
GGGGTCGGATCTACCTGACGCTTTTTATCGCAACTCTCTACTGTTTCTCCATACCCGTTTTTTTGGGCTA
GAAATAATTTTGTTTAACTTTAAGAAGGAGATATACATATGGGATCCGGACTGCAAGTGCCAATTAAGGA
ATTAGTAGGTAAATCTGGTTTTGCAGTTTGGGCATTGAACGAAGCTACAATGCAGCTAGAAAAGGCAATT
GTTAGCAATGCTTTTTCGACTGGTATAAAGCCTCTGTTTACTTTGACAACTCGATTGGGGCGGAAAATCC
GTGCCACAGGTAATCACAAGTTTTTAACAATTAATGGCTGGAAAAGACTTGATGAATTAACTCCTAAAGA
ACATCTCGCTTTACCAAGAAATCTCCCCAGTTCTGGTACTCTTGCCAAAAGTGATATTTATTGGGATGAA
ATAGTTTCAATTGAATATAGTGGTGAGGAAGAAGTGTTTGACCTCACCGTTCCTGGTTTGCATAATTTTG
TTGCAAATAATATTATTGTTCACAATTCCATTGGTACCCAGTACAAACTTATCCTGAACGGTAAAACCCT
GAAAGGTGAAACCACCACCGAAGCTGTTGACGCTGCTACCGCGGAAAAAGTTTTCAAACAGTACGCTAAC
GACAACGGTGTTGACGGTGAATGGACCTACGACGACGCTACCAAAACCTACACCGTAACGGAATTCCATC
ATCATCATCATCATTAAGCTTGGCTGTTTTGGCGGATGAGAGAAGATTTTCAGCCTGATACAGATTAAAT
CAGAACGCAGAAGCGGTCTGATAAAACAGAATTTGCCTGGCGGCAGTAGCGCGGTGGTCCCACCTGACCC
CATGCCGAACTCAGAAGTGAAACGCCGTAGCGCCGATGGTAGTGTGGGGTCTCCCCATGCGAGAGTAGGG
AACTGCCAGGCATCAAATAAAACGAAAGGCTCAGTCGAAAGACTGGGCCTTTCGTTTTATCTGTTGTTTG
TCGGTGAACGCTCTCCTGAGTAGGACAAATCCGCCGGGAGCGGATTTGACGTTGCGAGCACGCCCGGGAA
GGGTGGCGGGCAGGACGCCCGCCATAAACTGCCAGGCATCAAATTAAGCAGAAGCCATCCTGACG
