>Addgene plasmid #61824 | pSABAD14-111 | addgene partial sequence | sequence record 103810 | pBAD-F 5'-ATGCCATAGCATTTTTATCC-3'
TGACGCTTTTTATCGCAACTCTCTACTGTTTCTCCATACCCGTTTTTTTGGGCTAGAAATAATTTTGTTT
AACTTTAAGAAGGAGATATACATATGGGATCCGGACTGCAAGTGCCAATTAAGGAATTAGTAGGTAAATC
TGGTTTTGCAGTTTGGGCATTGAACGAAGCTACAATGCAGCTAGAAAAGGCAATTGTTAGCAATGCTTTT
TCGACTGGTATAAAGCCTCTGTTTACTTTGACAACTCGATTGGGGCGGAAAATCCGTGCCACAGGTAATC
ACAAGTTTTTAACAATTAATGGCTGGAAAAGACTTGATGAATTAACTCCTAAAGAACATCTCGCTTTACC
AAGAAATCTCCCCAGTTCTGGTACTCTTGCCAAAAGTGATATTTATTGGGATGAAATAGTTTCAATTGAA
TATAGTGGTGAGGAAGAAGTGTTTGACCTCACCGTTCCTGGTTTGCATAATTTTGTTGCAAATAATATTA
TTGTTCACAATTCCATTGGTACCCAGTACAAACTTATCCTGAACGGTAAAACCCTGAAAGGTGAAACCAC
CACCGAAGCTGTTGACGCTGCTACCGCGGAAAAAGTTTTCAAACAGTACGCTAACGACAACGGTGTTGAC
GGTGAATGGACCTACGACGACGCTACCAAAACCTACACCGTAACGGAATTCCATCATCATCATCATCATT
AAGCTTGGCTGTTTTGGCGGATGAGAGAAGATTTTCAGCCTGATACAGATTAAATCAGAACGCAGAAGCG
GTCTGATAAAACAGAATTTGCCTGGCGGCAGTAGCGCGGTGGTCCCACCTGACCCCATGCCGAACTCAGA
AGTGAAACGCCGTAGCGCC
