>Addgene plasmid #61824 | pSABAD14-111 | addgene partial sequence | sequence record 103811 | pBAD-R 5'-GATTTAATCTGTATCAGG-3'
CTTAATGATGATGATGATGATGGAATTCCGTTACGGTGTAGGTTTTGGTAGCGTCGTCGTAGGTCCATTC
ACCGTCAACACCGTTGTCGTTAGCGTACTGTTTGAAAACTTTTTCCGCGGTAGCAGCGTCAACAGCTTCG
GTGGTGGTTTCACCTTTCAGGGTTTTACCGTTCAGGATAAGTTTGTACTGGGTACCAATGGAATTGTGAA
CAATAATATTATTTGCAACAAAATTATGCAAACCAGGAACGGTGAGGTCAAACACTTCTTCCTCACCACT
ATATTCAATTGAAACTATTTCATCCCAATAAATATCACTTTTGGCAAGAGTACCAGAACTGGGGAGATTT
CTTGGTAAAGCGAGATGTTCTTTAGGAGTTAATTCATCAAGTCTTTTCCAGCCATTAATTGTTAAAAACT
TGTGATTACCTGTGGCACGGATTTTCCGCCCCAATCGAGTTGTCAAAGTAAACAGAGGCTTTATACCAGT
CGAAAAAGCATTGCTAACAATTGCCTTTTCTAGCTGCATTGTAGCTTCGTTCAATGCCCAAACTGCAAAA
CCAGATTTACCTACTAATTCCTTAATTGGCACTTGCAGTCCGGATCCCATATGTATATCTCCTTCTTAAA
GTTAAACAAAATTATTTCTAGCCCAAAAAAACGGGTATGGAGAAACAGTAGAGAGTTGCGATAAAAAGCG
TCAGGTAGGATCCGCTAATCTTATGGATAAAAATGCTATGGCATAGCAAAGTGTGACGCCGTGCAAATAA
TCAATGTGGACTTTTCTGCCGTGATTATAGACACTTTTGTTACGCG
